>Addgene plasmid #203169 | pKG-GW2-NUS1 | addgene full sequence | sequence record 400039 | Addgene NGS Result
GGATCCGGTAGAATCATTTTGAATAAAAAACACGCTTTTTCAGTTCGAGTTTATCATTATCAATACTGCC
ATTTCAAAGAATACGTAAATAATTAATAGTAGTGATTTTCCTAACTTTATTTAGTCAAAAAATTAGCCTT
TTAATTCTGCTGTAACCCGTACATGCCCAAAATAGGGGGCGGGTTACACAGAATATATAACATCGTAGGT
GTCTGGGTGAACAGTTTATTCCTGGCATCCACTAAATATAATGGAGCCCGCTTTTTAAGCTGGCATCCAG
AAAAAAAAAGAATCCCAGCACCAAAATATTGTTTTCTTCACCAACCATCAGTTCATAGGTCCATTCTCTT
AGCGCAACTACAGAGAACAGGGGCACAAACAGGCAAAAAACGGGCACAACCTCAATGGAGTGATGCAACC
TGCCTGGAGTAAATGATGACACAAGGCAATTGACCCACGCATGTATCTATCTCATTTTCTTACACCTTCT
ATTACCTTCTGCTCTCTCTGATTTGGAAAAAGCTGAAAAAAAAGGTTGAAACCAGTTCCCTGAAATTATT
CCCCTACTTGACTAATAAGTATATAAAGACGGTAGGTATTGATTGTAATTCTGTAAATCTATTTCTTAAA
CTTCTTAAATTCTACTTTTATAGTTAGTCTTTTTTTTAGTTTTAAAACACCAAGAACTTAGTTTCGAATA
AACACACATAAACAGAATTATCACAAGTTTGTACAAAAAAGCAGGCTCCGAATTCGCCCTTGAATTCATG
CCCACGATGATCAAAAAGGATGATAAAGCAATGGAGCCCCCTAATGAAAAACCGCATAGAAAGATCGAAA
GAGATGATGTTCCAGAATCTTCCAATCACATCCCACCTCCAGAATCTGGTGTTTTAAAGGGCGGTAAAGT
TAATTCAAAAACCAGAGCTTTAAAGGCCGTTACAAGTATCATTGCAGACGCCGATGAGAACCCTCAGAAG
AAAGTGAACAATGAGACGAATGGAGTCCAAAAGCAAAAGACAGAAGATTTGAGTAAAAGAATAGGTAAAT
TTGAATACCTTTTTTACAAGTTTTTACTTGTGTTGTTATACATCTGCTTCGGGTTGTTTCGGTACGGTCA
ATACCAATATAATAAAATGAAACTAAGAATATTCAGTATCATCTACAACCATGCATATACACCACAGTTG
ATTAGACAGGACGTTATTCCTCTGAAAAAAATTCCTAAAAGGTTGGCCGCTATCTTGGAAGTCAAGCCAG
TTGGCGACGTTGGCGGCGGTGTGACAGGTTTATTAAATGACGCGAGTGAAATTGTTTGCTGGACTGTTTC
AGCTGGTATAAAACATTTGATGTTGTACGATTACGATGGAATATTACAAAGAAATGTTCCAGAGCTGAGA
ATGGAAATTCATTCCAACCTGGCTAAATATTTTGGGCCAGCTCATGTTCCAAACTACGCTGTTAAAATAC
CTCATTCTAACAAGATATTCTACAATCTAGACGGAATTGAAACCGAGACTGATGTAGGCAATGAGATAGA
AGCTAACCAAGAAAAGGACAAAATTGCTATTGAAATTTCTTTATTGTCTAACAGAGATGGTAGAGAAACG
ATTGTCGATCTGACCAAAACTATGGCTGAGTTATGTGCGGTTAACGAATTGAGCGTTTCTGACATCACAA
TGGATTTAGTTGATTCAGAACTGAAACAACTAGTTGGACCCGAACCAGATTTACTGTTATACTTCGGGCC
TTCGTTGGATTTACAAGGGTTCCCACCTTGGCATATTAGATTAACCGAATTTTATTGGGAAAAAGATAAC
AACGAAGTCATATATTCGGTTTTCATCCGCGGCCTAAGACAGTACGCAGGATGTAAAGTGAATGTTGGTA
AATGAGCGGCCGCAAGGGCGAATTCGACCCAGCTTTCTTGTACAAAGTGGTGATTCGACTTGGTTGAACA
CGTTGCCAAGGCTTAAGTGAATTTACTTTAAATCTTGCATTTAAATAAATTTTCTTTTTATAGCTTTATG
ACTTAGTTTCAATTTATATACTATTTTAATGACATTTTCGATTCGGATCCGTGCATTAATGAATCGGCCA
ACGCGCGGGGAGAGGCGGTTTGCGTATTGGGCGCTCTTCCGCTTCCTCGCTCACTGACTCGCTGCGCTCG
GTCGTTCGGCTGCGGCGAGCGGTATCAGCTCACTCAAAGGCGGTAATACGGTTATCCACAGAATCAGGGG
ATAACGCAGGAAAGAACATGTGAGCAAAAGGCCAGCAAAAGGCCAGGAACCGTAAAAAGGCCGCGTTGCT
GGCGTTTTTCCATAGGCTCCGCCCCCCTGACGAGCATCACAAAAATCGACGCTCAAGTCAGAGGTGGCGA
AACCCGACAGGACTATAAAGATACCAGGCGTTTCCCCCTGGAAGCTCCCTCGTGCGCTCTCCTGTTCCGA
CCCTGCCGCTTACCGGATACCTGTCCGCCTTTCTCCCTTCGGGAAGCGTGGCGCTTTCTCATAGCTCACG
CTGTAGGTATCTCAGTTCGGTGTAGGTCGTTCGCTCCAAGCTGGGCTGTGTGCACGAACCCCCCGTTCAG
CCCGACCGCTGCGCCTTATCCGGTAACTATCGTCTTGAGTCCAACCCGGTAAGACACGACTTATCGCCAC
TGGCAGCAGCCACTGGTAACAGGATTAGCAGAGCGAGGTATGTAGGCGGTGCTACAGAGTTCTTGAAGTG
GTGGCCTAACTACGGCTACACTAGAAGAACAGTATTTGGTATCTGCGCTCTGCTGAAGCCAGTTACCTTC
GGAAAAAGAGTTGGTAGCTCTTGATCCGGCAAACAAACCACCGCTGGTAGCGGTGGTTTTTTTGTTTGCA
AGCAGCAGATTACGCGCAGAAAAAAAGGATCTCAAGAAGATCCTTTGATCTTTTCTACGGGGTCTGACGC
TCAGTGGAACGAAAACTCACGTTAAGGGATTTTGGTCATGAGATTATCAAAAAGGATCTTCACCTAGATC
CTTTTAAATTAAAAATGAAGTTTTAAATCAATCTAAAGTATATATGAGTAAACTTGGTCTGACAGTTACC
AATGCTTAATCAGTGAGGCACCTATCTCAGCGATCTGTCTATTTCGTTCATCCATAGTTGCCTGACTCCC
CGTCGTGTAGATAACTACGATACGGGAGGGCTTACCATCTGGCCCCAGTGCTGCAATGATACCGCGAGAC
CCACGCTCACCGGCTCCAGATTTATCAGCAATAAACCAGCCAGCCGGAAGGGCCGAGCGCAGAAGTGGTC
CTGCAACTTTATCCGCCTCCATCCAGTCTATTAATTGTTGCCGGGAAGCTAGAGTAAGTAGTTCGCCAGT
TAATAGTTTGCGCAACGTTGTTGCCATTGCTACAGGCATCGTGGTGTCACGCTCGTCGTTTGGTATGGCT
TCATTCAGCTCCGGTTCCCAACGATCAAGGCGAGTTACATGATCCCCCATGTTGTGCAAAAAAGCGGTTA
GCTCCTTCGGTCCTCCGATCGTTGTCAGAAGTAAGTTGGCCGCAGTGTTATCACTCATGGTTATGGCAGC
ACTGCATAATTCTCTTACTGTCATGCCATCCGTAAGATGCTTTTCTGTGACTGGTGAGTACTCAACCAAG
TCATTCTGAGAATAGTGTATGCGGCGACCGAGTTGCTCTTGCCCGGCGTCAATACGGGATAATACCGCGC
CACATAGCAGAACTTTAAAAGTGCTCATCATTGGAAAACGTTCTTCGGGGCGAAAACTCTCAAGGATCTT
ACCGCTGTTGAGATCCAGTTCGATGTAACCCACTCGTGCACCCAACTGATCTTCAGCATCTTTTACTTTC
ACCAGCGTTTCTGGGTGAGCAAAAACAGGAAGGCAAAATGCCGCAAAAAAGGGAATAAGGGCGACACGGA
AATGTTGAATACTCATACTCTTCCTTTTTCAATATTATTGAAGCATTTATCAGGGTTATTGTCTCATGAG
CGGATACATATTTGAATGTATTTAGAAAAATAAACAAATAGGGGTTCCGCGCACATTTCCCCGAAAAGTG
CCACCTGACGTCTAAGAAACCATTATTATCATGACATTAACCTATAAAAATAGGCGTATCACGAGGCCCT
TTCGTCTCGCGCGTTTCGGTGATGACGGTGAAAACCTCTGACACATGCAGCTCCCGGAGACGGTCACAGC
TTGTCTGTAAGCGGATGCCGGGAGCAGACAAGCCCGTCAGGGCGCGTCAGCGGGTGTTGGCGGGTGTCGG
GGCTGGCTTAACTATGCGGCATCAGAGCAGATTGTACTGAGAGTGCACCATACTAGAAAGTATAGGAACT
TCAGAGCGCTTTTGAAAACCAAAAGCGCTCTGAAGACGCACTTTCAAAAAACCAAAAACGCACCGGACTG
TAACGAGCTACTAAAATATTGCGAATACCGCTTCCACAAACATTGCTCAAAAGTATCTCTTTGCTATATA
TCTCTGTGCTATATCCCTATATAACCTACCCATCCACCTTTCGCTCCTTGAACTTGCATCTAAACTCGAC
CTCTACATTTTTTATGTTTATCTCTAGTATTACTCTTTAGACAAAAAAATTGTAGTAAGAACTATTCATA
GAGTGAATCGAAAACAATACGAAAATGTAAACATTTCCTATACGTAGTATATAGAGACAAAATAGAAGAA
ACCGTTCATAATTTTCTGACCAATGAAGAATCATCAACGCTATCACTTTCTGTTCACAAAGTATGCGCAA
TCCACATCGGTATAGAATATAATCGGGGATGCCTTTATCTTGAAAAAATGCACCCGCAGCTTCGCTAGTA
ATCAGTAAACGCGGGAAGTGGAGTCAGGCTTTTTTTATGGAAGAGAAAATAGACACCAAAGTAGCCTTCT
TCTAACCTTAACGGACCTACAGTGCAAAAAGTTATCAAGAGACTGCATTATAGAGCGCACAAAGGAGAAA
AAAAGTAATCTAAGATGCTTTGTTAGAAAAATAGCGCTCTCGGGATGCATTTTTGTAGAACAAAAAAGAA
GTATAGATTCTTTGTTGGTAAAATAGCGCTCTCGCGTTGCATTTCTGTTCTGTAAAAATGCAGCTCAGAT
TCTTTGTTTGAAAAATTAGCGCTCTCGCGTTGCATTTTTGTTTTACAAAAATGAAGCACAGATTCTTCGT
TGGTAAAATAGCGCTTTCGCGTTGCATTTCTGTTCTGTAAAAATGCAGCTCAGATTCTTTGTTTGAAAAA
TTAGCGCTCTCGCGTTGCATTTTTGTTCTACAAAATGAAGCACAGATGCTTCGTTAACTGTGGGAATACT
CAGGTATCGTAAGATGCAAGAGTTCGAATCTCTTAGCAACCATTATTTTTTTCCTCAACATAACGAGAAC
ACACAGGGGCGCTATCGCACAGAATCAAATTCGATGACTGGAAATTTTTTGTTAATTTCAGAGGTCGCCT
GACGCATATACCTTTTTCAACTGAAAAATTGGGAGAAAAAGGAAAGGTGAGAGCGCCGGAACCGGCTTTT
CATATAGAATAGAGAAGCGTTCATGACTAAATGCTTGCATCACAATACTTGAAGTTGACAATATTATTTA
AGGACCTATTGTTTTTTCCAATAGGTGGTTAGCAATCGTCTTACTTTCTAACTTTTCTTACCTTTTACAT
TTCAGCAATATATATATATATTTCAAGGATATACCATTCTAATGTCTGCCCCTAAGAAGATCGTCGTTTT
GCCAGGTGACCATAATATACTAGTAACGTAAATACTAGTTAGTAGATGATAGTTGATTTTTATTCCAACA
CTAAGAAATAATTTCGCCATTTCTTGAATGTATTTAAAGATATTTAATGCTATAATAGACATTTAAATCC
AATTCTTCCAACATACAATGGGAGTTTGGCCGAGTGGTTTAAGGCGTCAGATTTAGGTGGATTTAACCTC
TAAAATCTCTGATATCTTCGGATGCAAGGGTTCGAATCCCTTAGCTCTCATTATTTTTTGCTTTTTCTCT
TGAGGTCACATGATCGCAAAATGGCAAATGGCACGTGAAGCTGTCGATATTGGGGAACTGTGGTGGTTGG
CAAATGACTAATTAAGTTAGTCAAGGCGCCATCCTCATGAAAACTGTGTAACATAATAACCGAAGTGTCG
AAAAGGTGGCACCTTGTCCAATTGAACACGCTCGATGAAAAAATAAGATATATATAAGGTTAAGTAAAGC
GTCTGTTAGAAAGGAAGTTTTTCCTTTTTCTTGCTCTCTTGTCTTTTCATCTACTATTTCCTTCGTGTAA
TACAGGGTCGTCAGATACATAGATACAATTCTATTACCCCCATCCATACAATGCCATCTCATTTCGATAC
TGTTCAACTACACGCCGGCCAAGAGAACCCTGGTGACAATGCTCACAGATCCAGAGCTGTACCAATTTAC
GCCACCACTTCTTATGTTTTCGAAAACTCTAAGCATGGTTCGCAATTGTTTGGTCTAGAAGTTCCAGGTT
ACGTCTATTCCCGTTTCCAAAACCCAACCAGTAATGTTTTGGAAGAAAGAATTGCTGCTTTAGAAGGTGG
TGCTGCTGCTTTGGCTGTTTCCTCCGGTCAAGCCGCTCAAACCCTTGCCATCCAAGGTTTGGCACACACT
GGTGACAACATCGTTTCCACTTCTTACTTATACGGTGGTACTTATAACCAGTTCAAAATCTCGTTCAAAA
GATTTGGTATCGAGGCTAGATTTGTTGAAGGTGACAATCCAGAAGAATTCGAAAAGGTCTTTGATGAAAG
AACCAAGGCTGTTTATTTGGAAACCATTGGTAATCCAAAGTACAATGTTCCGGATTTTGAAAAAATTGTT
GCAATTGCTCACAAACACGGTATTCCAGTTGTCGTTGACAACACATTTGGTGCCGGTGGTTACTTCTGTC
AGCCAATTAAATACGGTGCTGATATTGTAACACATTCTGCTACCAAATGGATTGGTGGTCATGGTACTAC
TATCGGTGGTATTATTGTTGACTCTGGTAAGTTCCCATGGAAGGACTACCCAGAAAAGTTCCCTCAATTC
TCTCAACCTGCCGAAGGATATCACAGTACTATCTACAATGAAGCCTACGGTAACTTGGCATACATCGTTC
ATGTTAGAACTGAACTATTAAGAGATTTGGGTCCATTGATGAACCCATTTGCCTCTTTCTTGCTACTACA
AGGTGTTGAAACATTATCTTTGAGAGCTGAAAGACACGGTGAAAATGCATTGAAGTTAGCCAAATGGTTA
GAACAATCCCCATACGTATCTTGGGTTTCATACCCTGGTTTAGCATCTCATTCTCATCATGAAAATGCTA
GGAAGTATCTATCTAACGGTTTCGGTGGTGTCTTATCTTTCGGTGTAAAAGACTTACCAAATGCCGACAA
GGAAACTGACCCATTCAAACTTTCTGGTGCTCAAGTTGTTGACAATTTAAAGCTTGCCTCTAACTTGGCC
AATGTTGGTGATGCCAAGACCTTAGTCATTGCTCCATACTTCACTACCCACAAACAATTAAATGACAAAG
AAAAGTTGGCATCTGGTGTTACCAAGGACTTAATTCGTGTCTCTGTTGGTATCGAATTTATTGATGACAT
TATTGCAGACTTCCAGCAATCTTTTGAAACTGTTTTCGCTGGCCAAAAACCATGAGTGTGCGTAATGAGT
TGTAAAATTATGTATAAACCTACTTTCTCTCACAAGTACTATACTTTTATAAAACGAACTTTATTGAAAT
GAATATCCTTTTTTTCCCTTGTTACATGTCGTGACTCGTACTTTGAACCTAAATTGTTCTAACATCAAAG
AACAGTGTTAATTCGCAGTCGAGAAGAAAAATATGGTGAACAAGACTCATCTACTTCATGAGACTACTTT
ACGCCTCCTATAAAGCTGTCACACTGTACATAAACTTTATAAATGAAATTCATAATAGAAACGACACGAA
ATTACAAAATGGAATATGTTCATAGGGTAGACGAAACTATATACGCAATCTACATACATTTATCAAGAAG
GAGAAAAAGGAGGATGTAAAGGAATACAGGTAAGCAAATTGATACTAATGGCTCAACGTGATAAGGAAAA
AGAATTGCACTTTAACATTAATATTGACAAGGAGGAGGGCACCACACAAAAAGTTAGGTGTAACAGAAAA
TCATGAAACTATGATTCCTAATTTATATATTGGAGGATTTTCTCTAAAAAAAAAAAAATACAACAAATAA
AAAACACTCAATGACCTGACCATTTGATGGAGTTTAAGTCAATACCTTCTTGAACCATTTCCCATAATGG
TGAAAGTTCCCTCAAGAATTTTACTCTGTCAGAAACGGCCTTAACGACGTACCGGATCTATGCGGTGTGA
AATACCGCACAGATGCGTAAGGAGAAAATACCGCATCAGGCGCCATTCGCCATTCAGGCTGCGCAACTGT
TGGGAAGGGCGATCGGTGCGGGCCTCTTCGCTATTACGCCAGC
Features (pLannotate 1.2.2; 19 found; start..end, strand, type, name):
     54..697     +  promoter       GAP promoter: S. cerevisiae TDH3; promoter for glyceraldehyde-3-phosphate dehydrogenase
    723..747     +  protein_bind   attB1: mutant version of attB; recombination site for the Gateway® BP reaction BP Clonase™
    768..1892    +  CDS            NUS1: UPPS_YEAST - Experimental evidence at protein level: Swiss-Prot protein existence level 1. With SRT1 or RER2, forms the dehydrodolichyl diphosphate synthase (DDS) complex, an essential component of the dolichol monophosphate (Dol-P) biosynthetic machinery. Adds multiple copies of isopentenyl pyrophosphate (IPP) to farnesyl pyrophosphate (FPP) to produce dehydrodolichyl diphosphate (Dedol-PP), a precursor of dolichol which is utilized as a sugar carrier in protein glycosylation in the endoplasmic reticulum (ER). From Saccharomyces cerevisiae (strain ATCC 204508 / S288c) (Baker's yeast).
   1917..1941    -  protein_bind   attB2: mutant version of attB; recombination site for the Gateway® BP reaction BP Clonase™
   2082..2134    -  CDS            lacI (fragment): lac repressor; lacI; The lac repressor binds to the lac operator to inhibit transcription in E. coli. This inhibition can be relieved by adding lactose or isopropyl-β-D-thiogalactopyranoside (IPTG).
   2317..2905    -  rep_origin     ori: high-copy-number ColE1/pMB1/pBR322/pUC origin of replication
   3076..3936    -  CDS            AmpR: β-lactamase; bla; confers resistance to ampicillin, carbenicillin, and related antibiotics
   3937..4041    -  promoter       AmpR promoter: bla
   4136..4171    +  CDS            rop (fragment): Rop protein, which maintains plasmids at low copy number; rop
   4273..4322    +  misc_feature   bom (fragment): basis of mobility region from pBR322
   4323..5305    +  rep_origin     2μ ori: yeast 2μ plasmid origin of replication
   5306..5711    +  promoter       LEU2 promoter: S. cerevisiae LEU2
   5712..5752    +  CDS            LEU2 (fragment): 3-isopropylmalate dehydrogenase, required for leucine biosynthesis; S. cerevisiae LEU2; yeast auxotrophic marker
   5899..5999    +  ncRNA          tRNA: Accession: RF00005 - tRNA
   6001..6350    +  promoter       MET17 promoter: S. cerevisiae MET17; expression is repressed by methionine; MET15; MET25
   6351..7685    +  CDS            MET17: O-acetylserine and O-acetylhomoserine sulfhydrylase, required for sulfur amino acid synthesis; S. cerevisiae MET17 MET15; MET25
   8271..8381    -  CDS            NFS1 (fragment): NFS1_YEAST - Also known as SPL1 From Saccharomyces cerevisiae (strain ATCC 204508 / S288c) (Baker's yeast).
   8389..8440    +  misc_feature   bom (fragment): basis of mobility region from pBR322
   8446..8513    -  CDS            lacZα (fragment): LacZα fragment of β-galactosidase; lacZ fragment
