[The description below was written by a language model from this plasmid's Addgene catalogue record and pLannotate feature annotations shown in this document.]
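Description:
pKG-GW2-NUS1 is an episomal yeast expression plasmid of about 8.5 kb, built on the Gateway-compatible pKG-GW2 backbone to express the Saccharomyces cerevisiae NUS1 gene (YDL193W). It is a shuttle vector. In E. coli it replicates at high copy from a ColE1/pUC-type origin and is selected with ampicillin through the β-lactamase gene. In yeast it is maintained by the 2μ origin, which typically gives multicopy propagation, and is selected by the MET15 (MET17) marker. This marker is present as a full coding sequence under its own methionine-repressible promoter and complements methionine auxotrophy in met15 strains. The annotation also picks up a LEU2 promoter with only a short LEU2 coding fragment, along with fragments of lacI, rop, bom, lacZα and NFS1 and a tRNA. These look like remnants of backbone construction or of the genomic DNA flanking the marker rather than functional elements.

The payload is the NUS1 open reading frame, placed downstream of the strong constitutive TDH3 (GAP) promoter. It is flanked by attB1 and attB2 sites, the footprint of Gateway recombination into the destination vector. No epitope tag or reporter is annotated, and no transcription terminator is identified in the feature table. NUS1 encodes the yeast counterpart of the Nogo-B receptor. It partners with RER2 or SRT1 to form the dehydrodolichyl diphosphate synthase (cis-prenyltransferase) complex, which makes the dolichol precursor needed for protein glycosylation in the ER. The plasmid's stated purpose is yeast expression of yNUS1, and the associated work concerns Nogo-B receptor mutation in a congenital disorder of glycosylation. This would fit use in studying cis-prenyltransferase function in yeast, although the record does not describe specific experiments.
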