Addgene plasmid #203169: pKG-GW2-NUS1
Purpose: Yeast expression vector for yNUS1
Depositing lab: William Sessa. Depositing organization: Yale University. Publication: Mutation of Nogo-B receptor, a subunit of cis-prenyltransferase, causes a congenital disorder of glycosylation. Park EJ, Grabinska KA, Guan Z, Stranecky V, Hartmannova H, Hodanova K, Baresova V, Sovova J, Jozsef L, Ondruskova N, Hansikova H, Honzik T, Zeman J, Hulkova H, Wen R, Kmoch S, Sessa WC. Cell Metab. 2014 Sep 2;20(3):448-57. doi: 10.1016/j.cmet.2014.06.016. Epub 2014 Jul 24. PubMed 25066056.
Backbone
  Vector backbone: pKG-GW2
  Vector type: Yeast Expression
  Selectable markers: MET15
Growth in bacteria
  Bacterial resistance: Ampicillin, 100 μg/mL
  Growth temperature: 37°C
  Growth strain: DH5alpha
  Copy number: High Copy
Gene/Insert
  Gene/Insert name: NUS1
  Species: S. cerevisiae (budding yeast)
  Entrez Gene: NUS1 (a.k.a. YDL193W)
  Promoter: TDH3
  Cloning method: Gateway Cloning
  Sequencing primers: 5′ CTACTTTTATAGTTAGTC; 3′ ATAAATTGAAACTAAGTC
Terms and licenses: Academic/Nonprofit Terms; Industry Terms: Not Available to Industry
How to cite: pKG-GW2-NUS1 was a gift from William Sessa (Addgene plasmid # 203169 ; http://n2t.net/addgene:203169 ; RRID:Addgene_203169)
